>Addgene plasmid #225148 | pYPQ265_DlA3G | addgene full sequence | sequence record 446209 | Addgene NGS Result
TGGACCAGCCAGGACAGAAATGCCTCGACTTCGCTGCTACCCAAGGTTGCCGGGTGACGCACACCGTGGA
AACGGATGAAGGCACGAACCCAGTGGACATAAGCCTGTTCGGTTCGTAAGCTGTAATGCAAGTAGCGTAT
GCGCTCACGCAACTGGTCCAGAACCTTGACCGAACGCAGCGGTGGTAACGGCGCAGTGGCGGTTTTCATG
GCTTGTTATGACTGTTTTTTTGGGGTACAGTCTATGCCTCGGGCATCCAAGCAGCAAGCGCGTTACGCCG
TGGGTCGATGTTTGATGTTATGGAGCAGCAACGATGTTACGCAGCAGGGCAGTCGCCCTAAAACAAAGTT
AAACATTATGAGGGAAGCGGTGATCGCCGAAGTATCGACTCAACTATCAGAGGTAGTTGGCGTCATCGAG
CGCCATCTCGAACCGACGTTGCTGGCCGTACATTTGTACGGCTCCGCAGTGGATGGCGGCCTGAAGCCAC
ACAGTGATATTGATTTGCTGGTTACGGTGACCGTAAGGCTTGATGAAACAACGCGGCGAGCTTTGATCAA
CGACCTTTTGGAAACTTCGGCTTCCCCTGGAGAGAGCGAGATTCTCCGCGCTGTAGAAGTCACCATTGTT
GTGCACGACGACATCATTCCGTGGCGTTATCCAGCTAAGCGCGAACTGCAATTTGGAGAATGGCAGCGCA
ATGACATTCTTGCAGGTATCTTCGAGCCAGCCACGATCGACATTGATCTGGCTATCTTGCTGACAAAAGC
AAGAGAACATAGCGTTGCCTTGGTAGGTCCAGCGGCGGAGGAACTCTTTGATCCGGTTCCTGAACAGGAT
CTATTTGAGGCGCTAAATGAAACCTTAACGCTATGGAACTCGCCGCCCGACTGGGCTGGCGATGAGCGAA
ATGTAGTGCTTACGTTGTCCCGCATTTGGTACAGCGCAGTAACCGGCAAAATCGCGCCGAAGGATGTCGC
TGCCGACTGGGCAATGGAGCGCCTGCCGGCCCAGTATCAGCCCGTCATACTTGAAGCTAGACAGGCTTAT
CTTGGACAAGAAGAAGATCGCTTGGCCTCGCGCGCAGATCAGTTGGAAGAATTTGTCCACTACGTGAAAG
GCGAGATCACCAAGGTAGTCGGCAAATAACCCTCGAGCCACCCATGACCAAAATCCCTTAACGTGAGTTA
CGCGTCGTTCCACTGAGCGTCAGACCCCGTAGAAAAGATCAAAGGATCTTCTTGAGATCCTTTTTTTCTG
CGCGTAATCTGCTGCTTGCAAACAAAAAAACCACCGCTACCAGCGGTGGTTTGTTTGCCGGATCAAGAGC
TACCAACTCTTTTTCCGAAGGTAACTGGCTTCAGCAGAGCGCAGATACCAAATACTGTTCTTCTAGTGTA
GCCGTAGTTAGGCCACCACTTCAAGAACTCTGTAGCACCGCCTACATACCTCGCTCTGCTAATCCTGTTA
CCAGTGGCTGCTGCCAGTGGCGATAAGTCGTGTCTTACCGGGTTGGACTCAAGACGATAGTTACCGGATA
AGGCGCAGCGGTCGGGCTGAACGGGGGGTTCGTGCACACAGCCCAGCTTGGAGCGAACGACCTACACCGA
ACTGAGATACCTACAGCGTGAGCTATGAGAAAGCGCCACGCTTCCCGAAGGGAGAAAGGCGGACAGGTAT
CCGGTAAGCGGCAGGGTCGGAACAGGAGAGCGCACGAGGGAGCTTCCAGGGGGAAACGCCTGGTATCTTT
ATAGTCCTGTCGGGTTTCGCCACCTCTGACTTGAGCGTCGATTTTTGTGATGCTCGTCAGGGGGGCGGAG
CCTATGGAAAAACGCCAGCAACGCGGCCTTTTTACGGTTCCTGGCCTTTTGCTGGCCTTTTGCTCACATG
TTCTTTCCTGCGTTATCCCCTGATTCTGTGGATAACCGTATTACCGCCTTTGAGTGAGCTGATACCGCTC
GCCGCAGCCGAACGACCGAGCGCAGCGAGTCAGTGAGCGAGGAAGCGGAAGAGCGCCCAATACGCAAACC
GCCTCTCCCCGCGCGTTGGCCGATTCATTAATGCAGCTGGCACGACAGGTTTCCCGACTGGAAAGCGGGC
AGTGAGCGCAACGCAATTAATACGCGTACCGCGAGCCAGGAAGAGTTTGTAGAAACGCAAAAAGGCCATC
CGTCAGGATGGCCTTCTGCTTAGTTTGATGCCTGGCAGTTTATGGCGGGCGTCCTGCCCGCCACCCTCCG
GGCCGTTGCTTCACAACGTTCAAATCCGCTCCCGGCGGATTTGTCCTACTCAGGAGAGCGTTCACCGACA
AACAACAGATAAAACGAAAGGCCCAGTCTTCCGACTGAGCCTTTCGTTTTATTTGATGCCTGGCAGTTCC
CTACTCTCGCGTTAACGCTTGCATGGATGTTTTCCCAGTCACGACGTTGTAAAACGACGGCCAGTCTTAA
GCTCGGGCCCCAAATAATGATTTTATTTTGACTGATAGTGACCTGTTCGTTGCAACAAATTGATGAGCAA
TGCTTTTTTATAATGCCAACTTTGTACAAAAAAGCAGGCTCCGAATTCGCCCTTCATGGAGGCGTCCACT
GCGCCCTGGACACGGTGTCTGTTGGATGAAAACACGTTCAATGAAAACTTCATGAACCAAATCAACCCAA
GAAAAACTTATCTTTGCTACAAGGTCGAGATACTTGATGGCGACACTAGGGTGCTGCTTGACGAGAAGAA
GGGGTTTGTCCAGAACAAAGGAGCAAACGAACCTGGAAAACCCAGACATGCCGAATCGTACTTCTTGGAC
AGAATCAGGTCCTGGAATCTTGACCGGGGACTTCACTATCGCCTTACCTGTTTTATCTCATGGACGCCAT
GCCATAGCTGCGCGCAGGAACTTGCAACGTTTTTGGGCGAAAATAGTCACCTGAGCCTCCATATCTTTGC
CTCGCGGATTTACTCGCTGCCGGGCTACGAAGCCGGGCTGAGGAAGTTGCAGGCCGCTGGAGCCCAGATT
GCGATAATGACTAGCAAAGAATTTGAGCACTGCTGGGAAAATTTCGTTGACCATCAAGATAGGCCATTCC
AGCCCTGGGACGGTTTGGAGGTTGTTTCTCAGCACCTCTGCAATAGTCTCCAAACTATACTGCAGATGCA
GGAGAATTCAGGTTCTGAGACCCCTGGCACAAGTGAGTCAGCAACACCCGAGTCCACCATGGATTACAAG
GACCACGACGGGGATTACAAGGACCACGACATTGATTACAAGGATGATGATGACAAGATGGCTCCGAAGA
AGAAGAGGAAGGTTGGCATCCACGGGGTGCCAGCTGCTGACAAGAAGTACTCGATCGGCCTCGCTATTGG
GACTAACTCTGTTGGCTGGGCCGTGATCACCGACGAGTACAAGGTGCCCTCAAAGAAGTTCAAGGTCCTG
GGCAACACCGATCGGCATTCCATCAAGAAGAATCTCATTGGCGCTCTCCTGTTCGACAGCGGCGAGACGG
CTGAGGCTACGCGGCTCAAGCGCACCGCCCGCAGGCGGTACACGCGCAGGAAGAATCGCATCTGCTACCT
GCAGGAGATTTTCTCCAACGAGATGGCGAAGGTTGACGATTCTTTCTTCCACAGGCTGGAGGAGTCATTC
CTCGTGGAGGAGGATAAGAAGCACGAGCGGCATCCAATCTTCGGCAACATTGTCGACGAGGTTGCCTACC
ACGAGAAGTACCCTACGATCTACCATCTGCGGAAGAAGCTCGTGGACTCCACAGATAAGGCGGACCTCCG
CCTGATCTACCTCGCTCTGGCCCACATGATTAAGTTCAGGGGCCATTTCCTGATCGAGGGGGATCTCAAC
CCGGACAATAGCGATGTTGACAAGCTGTTCATCCAGCTCGTGCAGACGTACAACCAGCTCTTCGAGGAGA
ACCCCATTAATGCGTCAGGCGTCGACGCGAAGGCTATCCTGTCCGCTAGGCTCTCGAAGTCTCGGCGCCT
CGAGAACCTGATCGCCCAGCTGCCGGGCGAGAAGAAGAACGGCCTGTTCGGGAATCTCATTGCGCTCAGC
CTGGGGCTCACGCCCAACTTCAAGTCGAATTTCGATCTCGCTGAGGACGCCAAGCTGCAGCTCTCCAAGG
ACACATACGACGATGACCTGGATAACCTCCTGGCCCAGATCGGCGATCAGTACGCGGACCTGTTCCTCGC
TGCCAAGAATCTGTCGGACGCCATCCTCCTGTCTGATATTCTCAGGGTGAACACCGAGATTACGAAGGCT
CCGCTCTCAGCCTCCATGATCAAGCGCTACGACGAGCACCATCAGGATCTGACCCTCCTGAAGGCGCTGG
TCAGGCAGCAGCTCCCCGAGAAGTACAAGGAGATCTTCTTCGATCAGTCGAAGAACGGCTACGCTGGGTA
CATTGACGGCGGGGCCTCTCAGGAGGAGTTCTACAAGTTCATCAAGCCGATTCTGGAGAAGATGGACGGC
ACGGAGGAGCTGCTGGTGAAGCTCAATCGCGAGGACCTCCTGAGGAAGCAGCGGACATTCGATAACGGCA
GCATCCCACACCAGATTCATCTCGGGGAGCTGCACGCTATCCTGAGGAGGCAGGAGGACTTCTACCCTTT
CCTCAAGGATAACCGCGAGAAGATCGAGAAGATTCTGACTTTCAGGATCCCGTACTACGTCGGCCCACTC
GCTAGGGGCAACTCCCGCTTCGCTTGGATGACCCGCAAGTCAGAGGAGACGATCACGCCGTGGAACTTCG
AGGAGGTGGTCGACAAGGGCGCTAGCGCTCAGTCGTTCATCGAGAGGATGACGAATTTCGACAAGAACCT
GCCAAATGAGAAGGTGCTCCCTAAGCACTCGCTCCTGTACGAGTACTTCACAGTCTACAACGAGCTGACT
AAGGTGAAGTATGTGACCGAGGGCATGAGGAAGCCGGCTTTCCTGTCTGGGGAGCAGAAGAAGGCCATCG
TGGACCTCCTGTTCAAGACCAACCGGAAGGTCACGGTTAAGCAGCTCAAGGAGGACTACTTCAAGAAGAT
TGAGTGCTTCGATTCGGTCGAGATCTCTGGCGTTGAGGACCGCTTCAACGCCTCCCTGGGGACCTACCAC
GATCTCCTGAAGATCATTAAGGATAAGGACTTCCTGGACAACGAGGAGAATGAGGATATCCTCGAGGACA
TTGTGCTGACACTCACTCTGTTCGAGGACCGGGAGATGATCGAGGAGCGCCTGAAGACTTACGCCCATCT
CTTCGATGACAAGGTCATGAAGCAGCTCAAGAGGAGGAGGTACACCGGCTGGGGGAGGCTGAGCAGGAAG
CTCATCAACGGCATTCGGGACAAGCAGTCCGGGAAGACGATCCTCGACTTCCTGAAGAGCGATGGCTTCG
CGAACCGCAATTTCATGCAGCTGATTCACGATGACAGCCTCACATTCAAGGAGGATATCCAGAAGGCTCA
GGTGAGCGGCCAGGGGGACTCGCTGCACGAGCATATCGCGAACCTCGCTGGCTCGCCAGCTATCAAGAAG
GGGATTCTGCAGACCGTGAAGGTTGTGGACGAGCTGGTGAAGGTCATGGGCAGGCACAAGCCTGAGAACA
TCGTCATTGAGATGGCCCGGGAGAATCAGACCACGCAGAAGGGCCAGAAGAACTCACGCGAGAGGATGAA
GAGGATCGAGGAGGGCATTAAGGAGCTGGGGTCCCAGATCCTCAAGGAGCACCCGGTGGAGAACACGCAG
CTGCAGAATGAGAAGCTCTACCTGTACTACCTCCAGAATGGCCGCGATATGTATGTGGACCAGGAGCTGG
ATATTAACAGGCTCAGCGATTACGACGTCGATCATATCGTTCCACAGTCATTCCTGAAGGATGACTCCAT
TGACAACAAGGTCCTCACCAGGTCGGACAAGAACCGGGGCAAGTCTGATAATGTTCCTTCAGAGGAGGTC
GTTAAGAAGATGAAGAACTACTGGCGCCAGCTCCTGAATGCCAAGCTGATCACGCAGCGGAAGTTCGATA
ACCTCACAAAGGCTGAGAGGGGCGGGCTCTCTGAGCTGGACAAGGCGGGCTTCATCAAGAGGCAGCTGGT
CGAGACACGGCAGATCACTAAGCACGTTGCGCAGATTCTCGACTCACGGATGAACACTAAGTACGATGAG
AATGACAAGCTGATCCGCGAGGTGAAGGTCATCACCCTGAAGTCAAAGCTCGTCTCCGACTTCAGGAAGG
ATTTCCAGTTCTACAAGGTTCGGGAGATCAACAATTACCACCATGCCCATGACGCGTACCTGAACGCGGT
GGTCGGCACAGCTCTGATCAAGAAGTACCCAAAGCTCGAGAGCGAGTTCGTGTACGGGGACTACAAGGTT
TACGATGTGAGGAAGATGATCGCCAAGTCGGAGCAGGAGATTGGCAAGGCTACCGCCAAGTACTTCTTCT
ACTCTAACATTATGAATTTCTTCAAGACAGAGATCACTCTGGCCAATGGCGAGATCCGGAAGCGCCCCCT
CATCGAGACGAACGGCGAGACGGGGGAGATCGTGTGGGACAAGGGCAGGGATTTCGCGACCGTCAGGAAG
GTTCTCTCCATGCCACAAGTGAATATCGTCAAGAAGACAGAGGTCCAGACTGGCGGGTTCTCTAAGGAGT
CAATTCTGCCTAAGCGGAACAGCGACAAGCTCATCGCCCGCAAGAAGGACTGGGATCCGAAGAAGTACGG
CGGGTTCGACAGCCCCACTGTGGCCTACTCGGTCCTGGTTGTGGCGAAGGTTGAGAAGGGCAAGTCCAAG
AAGCTCAAGAGCGTGAAGGAGCTGCTGGGGATCACGATTATGGAGCGCTCCAGCTTCGAGAAGAACCCGA
TCGATTTCCTGGAGGCGAAGGGCTACAAGGAGGTGAAGAAGGACCTGATCATTAAGCTCCCCAAGTACTC
ACTCTTCGAGCTGGAGAACGGCAGGAAGCGGATGCTGGCTTCCGCTGGCGAGCTGCAGAAGGGGAACGAG
CTGGCTCTGCCGTCCAAGTATGTGAACTTCCTCTACCTGGCCTCCCACTACGAGAAGCTCAAGGGCAGCC
CCGAGGACAACGAGCAGAAGCAGCTGTTCGTCGAGCAGCACAAGCATTACCTCGACGAGATCATTGAGCA
GATTTCCGAGTTCTCCAAGCGCGTGATCCTGGCCGACGCGAATCTGGATAAGGTCCTCTCCGCGTACAAC
AAGCACCGCGACAAGCCAATCAGGGAGCAGGCTGAGAATATCATTCATCTCTTCACCCTGACGAACCTCG
GCGCCCCTGCTGCTTTCAAGTACTTCGACACAACTATCGATCGCAAGAGGTACACAAGCACTAAGGAGGT
CCTGGACGCGACCCTCATCCACCAGTCGATTACCGGCCTCTACGAGACGCGCATCGACCTGTCTCAGCTC
GGGGGCGACAAGCGGCCAGCGGCGACGAAGAAGGCGGGGCAGGCGAAGAAGAAGAAGGGAGACGGATCAG
GCGGGTCAACAAACCTCAGTGACATCATAGAGAAGGAAACTGGTAAGCAACTGGTTATTCAAGAGAGCAT
TCTGATGCTCCCTGAGGAAGTCGAGGAAGTTATAGGAAACAAGCCTGAGAGCGATATACTCGTGCATACG
GCGTATGACGAGAGCACGGATGAAAATGTGATGCTCTTGACCAGCGATGCGCCAGAATATAAACCCTGGG
CACTGGTTATTCAGGACTCTAACGGGGAAAATAAAATCAAGATGCTCTCAGGTGGCTCCCCAAAGAAGAA
ACGCAAGGTTTAGTGGCGGCCGCCGACGTCCGATCGTTCAAACATTTGGCAATAAAGTTTCTTAAGATTG
AATCCTGTTGCCGGTCTTGCGATGATTATCATATAATTTCTGTTGAATTACGTTAAGCATGTAATAATTA
ACATGTAATGCATGACGTTATTTATGAGATGGGTTTTTATGATTAGAGTCCCGCAATTATACATTTAATA
CGCGATAGAAAACAAAATATAGCGCGCAAACTAGGATAAATTATCGCGCGCGGTGTCATCTATGTTACTA
GATCGGGAATTGATCCCCCCTCGACAGCTTCCGGAAAGGGCGAATTCGCAACTTTGTATACAAAAGTTGA
ACGAGAAACGTAAAATGATATAAATATCAATATATTAAATTAGATTTTGCATAAAAAACAGACTACATAA
TACTGTAAAACACAACATATCCAGTCACTATGCCATCCAGCTGATATCCCCTATAGTGAGTCGTATTACA
TGGTCATAGCTGTTTCCTGGCAGCTCTGGCCCGTGTCTCAAAATCTCTGATGTTACATTGCACAAGATAA
AAATATATCATCATGCCTCCTC
Features (pLannotate 1.2.2; 16 found; start..end, strand, type, name):
     96..119     +  promoter       Pc promoter (fragment): intI1 (promoter lies within the coding sequence); class 1 integron promoter
    295..351     +  CDS            GmR (fragment): gentamycin acetyltransferase; aacC1; confers resistance to gentamycin
    358..1149    +  CDS            SmR: aminoglycoside adenylyltransferase (Murphy, 1985); aadA; confers resistance to spectinomycin and streptomycin
   1242..1830    +  rep_origin     ori: high-copy-number ColE1/pMB1/pBR322/pUC origin of replication
   2013..2105    +  CDS            lacI (fragment): lac repressor; lacI; The lac repressor binds to the lac operator to inhibit transcription in E. coli. This inhibition can be relieved by adding lactose or isopropyl-β-D-thiogalactopyranoside (IPTG).
   2160..2187    -  terminator     rrnB T2 terminator: transcription terminator T2 from the E. coli rrnB gene
   2319..2362    +  terminator     rrnB T1 terminator: Escherichia coli rrnB; transcription terminator T1 from the E. coli rrnB gene
   2409..2445    -  CDS            lacZα (fragment): LacZα fragment of β-galactosidase; lacZ fragment
   2461..2560    +  protein_bind   attL1: mutant version of attL; recombination site for the Gateway® LR reaction LR Clonase™
   2576..3157    +  CDS            APOBEC3A: ABC3A_HUMAN - Experimental evidence at protein level: Swiss-Prot protein existence level 1. DNA deaminase (cytidine deaminase) with restriction activity against viruses, foreign DNA and mobility of retrotransposons. Exhibits antiviral activity against adeno-associated virus (AAV) and human T- cell leukemia virus type 1 (HTLV-1) and may inhibit the mobility of LTR and non-LTR retrotransposons. Selectively targets single-stranded DNA and can deaminate both methylcytosine and cytosine in foreign DNA. Can induce somatic hypermutation in the nuclear and mitochondrial DNA. May also play a role in th
   3254..3273    +  CDS            2xFLAG (fragment): two tandem FLAG® epitope tags
   3329..7429    +  CDS            cas9: CAS9_STRP1 - Also known as csn1 From Streptococcus pyogenes serotype M1.
   7499..7747    +  CDS            UGI: UNGI_BPPB2 - Experimental evidence at protein level: Swiss-Prot protein existence level 1. This protein binds specifically and reversibly to the host uracil-DNA glycosylase, preventing removal of uracil residues from PBS2 DNA by the host uracil-excision repair system. From Bacillus phage PBS2 (Bacteriophage PBS2).
   7802..8054    +  terminator     NOS terminator: nopaline synthase terminator and poly(A) signal
   8099..8222    +  protein_bind   attR5: mutant version of attR; recombination site for the Gateway® LR reaction LR Clonase™
   8240..8258    -  promoter       T7 promoter: promoter for bacteriophage T7 RNA polymerase
