[The description below was written by a language model from this plasmid's Addgene catalogue record and pLannotate feature annotations shown in this document.]
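Description:
pYPQ265_DlA3G is an 8,352 bp Gateway entry clone built on the pYPQ255 backbone and catalogued as a plant expression vector component. It carries a cytosine base editor (DlA3G-CBE_V01) for C-to-T editing. It is maintained in E. coli through a high-copy ColE1/pUC-type origin and selected with spectinomycin via the aadA (SmR) adenylyltransferase gene. Small remnants of a class 1 integron promoter, a gentamicin resistance gene, lacI and lacZα are also annotated in the backbone but appear only as fragments. rrnB T1 and T2 terminators sit upstream of the cloning region, where they insulate the insert from read-through transcription in bacteria.

The payload lies between attL1 and attR5 recombination sites and encodes a single fusion, DlA3G-zCas9(D10A)-UGI. The N-terminal cytidine deaminase is named DlA3G in the record. The automated annotation labels this region APOBEC3A by similarity to the human protein, so that label reflects homology rather than the stated identity, and the record does not spell out the source species. It is followed by a partial FLAG-tag match, an S. pyogenes Cas9 coding sequence described as the D10A nickase, and the phage PBS2 uracil glycosylase inhibitor, which blocks excision of the deaminated base and so favours C-to-T outcomes. A NOS terminator provides polyadenylation.

No plant promoter is annotated within the att-flanked cassette, consistent with an entry clone that acquires its promoter on assembly. The attL1/attR5 pairing is designed for multisite LR recombination with a compatible second entry clone, typically a guide RNA module, into a destination vector. The associated work applied such editors to multiplexed base editing in rice.
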