Addgene plasmid #225148: pYPQ265_DlA3G
Purpose: Gateway entry clone (attL1 & attR5) DlA3G-CBE_V01 for C-T base editing
Depositing lab: Yiping Qi. Depositing organization: University of Maryland, College Park. Publication: Harnessing novel cytidine deaminases from the animal kingdom for robust multiplexed base editing in rice. Contiliani DF, Sretenovic S, Dailey M, Zhou M, Cheng Y, Creste S, Xiao S, Qi Y. Plant Biotechnol J. 2025 Feb 14. doi: 10.1111/pbi.70000. PubMed 39950393.
Backbone
  Vector backbone: pYPQ255
  Total vector size (bp): 8352
  Vector type: Plant Expression
Growth in bacteria
  Bacterial resistance: Spectinomycin, 50 μg/mL
  Growth temperature: 37°C
  Growth strain: DH5alpha
  Copy number: High Copy
Gene/Insert
  Gene/Insert name: DlA3G-zCas9(D10A)-UGI
Terms and licenses: Academic/Nonprofit Terms; Industry Terms: Not Available to Industry
How to cite: pYPQ265_DlA3G was a gift from Yiping Qi (Addgene plasmid # 225148 ; http://n2t.net/addgene:225148 ; RRID:Addgene_225148)
